Addgene plasmid #193808: pCDNA5/FRT-ChemoB
Purpose: CMV overexpression of ChemoB in mammalian cell lines
Depositing lab: Julien Hiblot. Depositing organization: Max Planck Institute for Medical Research. Publication: A general method for the development of multicolor biosensors with large dynamic ranges. Hellweg L, Edenhofer A, Barck L, Huppertz MC, Frei MS, Tarnawski M, Bergner A, Koch B, Johnsson K, Hiblot J. Nat Chem Biol. 2023 Jun 8. doi: 10.1038/s41589-023-01350-1. PubMed 37291200.
Backbone
  Vector backbone: pcDNA5/FRT
  Backbone size w/o insert (bp): 5000
  Vector type: Mammalian Expression
  Selectable markers: Hygromycin
Growth in bacteria
  Bacterial resistance: Ampicillin, 100 μg/mL
  Growth temperature: 37°C
  Growth strain: DH5alpha
  Copy number: High Copy
Gene/Insert
  Gene/Insert name: ChemoB
  Species: Synthetic
  Insert size (bp): 1600
  Mutation: EBFP2: N39Y, V206K, T225R; HT7: E143R, E147R, L271E
  Promoter: CMV
  Tag / fusion protein: 10xHis (C terminal on insert)
  Cloning method: Gibson Cloning
Terms and licenses: Academic/Nonprofit Terms; Industry Terms: Not Available to Industry
How to cite: pCDNA5/FRT-ChemoB was a gift from Julien Hiblot (Addgene plasmid # 193808 ; http://n2t.net/addgene:193808 ; RRID:Addgene_193808)
