[The description below was written by a language model from this plasmid's Addgene catalogue record and pLannotate feature annotations shown in this document.]
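Description:
pCDNA5/FRT-ChemoB is a mammalian expression plasmid built on the pcDNA5/FRT backbone, with a sequenced length of about 6.6 kb. It is maintained in E. coli through a high-copy ColE1/pUC-type origin and an ampicillin resistance gene (β-lactamase) driven by its own promoter. For mammalian cells it carries a hygromycin resistance coding sequence placed immediately downstream of an FRT site and followed by an SV40 polyadenylation signal. No intact promoter is annotated directly upstream of this gene. In this backbone design, FLP recombinase-mediated integration at a matching genomic FRT site in a suitable host line places the gene in an expressible context, so hygromycin selects for site-specific, single-copy stable integrants. The plasmid can also be used for transient transfection. Several short fragments called by the annotation software (HIV-1 LTR, ble, lacI, SV40 promoter, f1 ori) are partial matches to backbone remnants rather than functional parts.

The payload is ChemoB, a synthetic open reading frame of roughly 1.6 kb expressed from the human CMV immediate-early enhancer and promoter and terminated by the bovine growth hormone polyadenylation signal. A T7 promoter sits just upstream of the coding region. ChemoB is a direct fusion of the blue fluorescent protein EBFP2 to HaloTag7, the engineered dehalogenase that covalently binds chloroalkane-linked ligands, with a C-terminal 10xHis tag. Both partners carry engineered substitutions: N39Y, V206K and T225R in EBFP2, and E143R, E147R and L271E in HaloTag7. The associated publication concerns multicolor biosensors with large dynamic ranges, and the stated purpose of the plasmid is CMV-driven overexpression of ChemoB in mammalian cell lines. The record does not describe the functional role of the individual mutations.
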