Features (pLannotate 1.2.2; 21 found; start..end, strand, type, name):
     28..80      -  misc_feature   bom (fragment): basis of mobility region from pBR322
    235..614     +  enhancer       CMV enhancer: human cytomegalovirus immediate early enhancer
    615..818     +  promoter       CMV promoter: human cytomegalovirus (CMV) immediate early promoter
    814..847     +  LTR            5' LTR (truncated) (fragment): truncated 5' long terminal repeat (LTR) from HIV-1
    863..881     +  promoter       T7 promoter: promoter for bacteriophage T7 RNA polymerase
    917..1633    +  CDS            EBFP2: EBFP2 is a basic (constitutively fluorescent) blue fluorescent protein published in 2007, derived from Aequorea victoria. It is reported to be a rapidly-maturing monomer with moderate acid sensitivity.
   1634..2514    +  CDS            HaloTag® (fragment): modified bacterial dehalogenase that forms covalent bonds with chloroalkane derivatives
   2556..2780    +  polyA_signal   bGH poly(A) signal: bovine growth hormone polyadenylation signal
   2784..2805    +  promoter       SV40 promoter (fragment): SV40 enhancer and early promoter
   2826..3059    +  rep_origin     f1 ori (fragment) (sequence partly withheld): f1 bacteriophage origin of replication; arrow indicates direction of (+) strand synthesis
   3064..3111    +  protein_bind   FRT: FLP-mediated recombination occurs in the 8-bp core sequence TCTAGAAA (Turan and Bode, 2011). FLP recombinase from the Saccharomyces cerevisiae 2μ plasmid
   3119..4141    +  CDS            HygR: aminoglycoside phosphotransferase from E. coli; aph(4)-Ia; confers resistance to hygromycin
   4151..4276    +  CDS            ble (fragment): BLE_KLEPN - Experimental evidence at protein level: Swiss-Prot protein existence level 1. Binding protein with a strong affinity to the bleomycin family of antibiotics. Binds to CL990; an antimitotic-antibiotic compound. From Klebsiella pneumoniae.
   4271..4392    +  polyA_signal   SV40 poly(A) signal: SV40 polyadenylation signal
   4465..4481    -  protein_bind   lac operator: The lac repressor binds to the lac operator to inhibit transcription in E. coli. This inhibition can be relieved by adding lactose or isopropyl-β-D-thiogalactopyranoside (IPTG). lac repressor encoded by lacI
   4489..4519    -  promoter       lac promoter: promoter for the E. coli lac operon
   4534..4555    -  protein_bind   CAP binding site: CAP binding activates transcription in the presence of cAMP. E. coli catabolite activator protein
   4568..4660    -  CDS            lacI (fragment): lac repressor; lacI; The lac repressor binds to the lac operator to inhibit transcription in E. coli. This inhibition can be relieved by adding lactose or isopropyl-β-D-thiogalactopyranoside (IPTG).
   4843..5431    -  rep_origin     ori: high-copy-number ColE1/pMB1/pBR322/pUC origin of replication
   5602..6462    -  CDS            AmpR: β-lactamase; bla; confers resistance to ampicillin, carbenicillin, and related antibiotics
   6463..6567    -  promoter       AmpR promoter: bla
>Addgene plasmid #193808 | pCDNA5/FRT-ChemoB | addgene full sequence | sequence record 381723 | Addgene NGS Result
GACGGATCGGGAGATCTCCCGATCCCCTATGGTGCACTCTCAGTACAATCTGCTCTGATGCCGCATAGTT
AAGCCAGTATCTGCTCCCTGCTTGTGTGTTGGAGGTCGCTGAGTAGTGCGCGAGCAAAATTTAAGCTACA
ACAAGGCAAGGCTTGACCGACAATTGCATGAAGAAGCTGCTTAGGGTTAGGCGTTTTGCGCTGCTTCGCG
ATGTACGGGCCAGATATACGCGTTGACATTGATTATTGACTAGTTATTAATAGTAATCAATTACGGGGTC
ATTAGTTCATAGCCCATATATGGAGTTCCGCGTTACATAACTTACGGTAAATGGCCCGCCTGGCTGACCG
CCCAACGACCCCCGCCCATTGACGTCAATAATGACGTATGTTCCCATAGTAACGCCAATAGGGACTTTCC
ATTGACGTCAATGGGTGGAGTATTTACGGTAAACTGCCCACTTGGCAGTACATCAAGTGTATCATATGCC
AAGTACGCCCCCTATTGACGTCAATGACGGTAAATGGCCCGCCTGGCATTATGCCCAGTACATGACCTTA
TGGGACTTTCCTACTTGGCAGTACATCTACGTATTAGTCATCGCTATTACCATGGTGATGCGGTTTTGGC
AGTACATCAATGGGCGTGGATAGCGGTTTGACTCACGGGGATTTCCAAGTCTCCACCCCATTGACGTCAA
TGGGAGTTTGTTTTGGCACCAAAATCAACGGGACTTTCCAAAATGTCGTAACAACTCCGCCCCATTGACG
CAAATGGGCGGTAGGCGTGTACGGTGGGAGGTCTATATAAGCAGAGCTCTCTGGCTAACTAGAGAACCCA
CTGCTTACTGGCTTATCGAAATTAATACGACTCACTATAGGGAGACCCAAGCTGGCTAGCGTTTAAACTT
ACCACCATGGTGAGCAAGGGCGAGGAGCTGTTCACCGGGGTGGTGCCCATCCTGGTCGAGCTGGACGGCG
ACGTAAACGGCCACAAGTTCAGCGTGAGGGGCGAGGGCGAGGGCGATGCCACCTACGGCAAGCTGACCCT
GAAGTTCATCTGCACCACCGGCAAGCTGCCCGTGCCCTGGCCCACCCTCGTGACCACCCTGAGCCACGGC
GTGCAGTGCTTCGCCCGCTACCCCGACCACATGAAGCAGCACGACTTCTTCAAGTCCGCCATGCCCGAAG
GCTACGTCCAGGAGCGCACCATCTTCTTCAAGGACGACGGCACCTACAAGACCCGCGCCGAGGTGAAGTT
CGAGGGCGACACCCTAGTGAACCGCATCGAGCTGAAGGGCGTCGACTTCAAGGAGGACGGCAACATCCTG
GGGCACAAGCTGGAGTACAACTTCAACAGCCACAACATCTATATCATGGCCGTCAAGCAGAAGAACGGCA
TCAAGGTGAACTTCAAGATCCGACACAACGTGGAGGACGGCAGCGTGCAGCTCGCCGACCACTACCAGCA
GAACACCCCCATCGGCGACGGCCCCGTGCTGCTGCCCGACAGCCACTACCTGAGCACCCAGTCCAAACTG
AGCAAAGACCCCAACGAGAAGCGCGATCACATGGTCCTGCTGGAGTTCCGCCGCGCCGCCGGGATCACTC
TCGGCATGGACGAGCTGTACAAGATCGGTACTGGCTTTCCATTCGACCCCCATTATGTGGAAGTCCTGGG
CGAGCGCATGCACTACGTCGATGTTGGTCCGCGCGATGGCACCCCTGTGCTGTTCCTGCACGGTAACCCG
ACCTCCTCCTACGTGTGGCGCAACATCATCCCGCATGTTGCACCGACCCATCGCTGCATTGCTCCAGACC
TGATCGGTATGGGCAAATCCGACAAACCAGACCTGGGTTATTTCTTCGACGACCACGTCCGCTTCATGGA
TGCCTTCATCGAAGCCCTGGGTCTGGAAGAGGTCGTCCTGGTCATTCACGACTGGGGCTCCGCTCTGGGT
TTCCACTGGGCCAAGCGCAATCCAGAGCGCGTCAAAGGTATTGCATTTATGGAGTTCATCCGCCCTATCC
CGACCTGGGACGAATGGCCACGCTTTGCCCGCCGCACCTTCCAGGCCTTCCGCACCACCGACGTCGGCCG
CAAGCTGATCATCGATCAGAACGTTTTTATCGAGGGTACGCTGCCGATGGGTGTCGTCCGCCCGCTGACT
GAAGTCGAGATGGACCATTACCGCGAGCCGTTCCTGAATCCTGTTGACCGCGAGCCACTGTGGCGCTTCC
CAAACGAGCTGCCAATCGCCGGTGAGCCAGCGAACATCGTCGCGCTGGTCGAAGAATACATGGACTGGCT
GCACCAGTCCCCTGTCCCGAAGCTGCTGTTCTGGGGCACCCCAGGCGTTCTGATCCCACCGGCCGAAGCC
GCTCGCCTGGCCAAAAGCCTGCCTAACTGCAAGGCTGTGGACATCGGCCCGGGTGAAAATCTGCTGCAAG
AAGACAACCCGGACCTGATCGGCAGCGAGATCGCGCGCTGGCTGTCTACTCTGGAGATTTCCGGTTAGTC
TAGAGGGCCCGTTTAAACCCGCTGATCAGCCTCGACTGTGCCTTCTAGTTGCCAGCCATCTGTTGTTTGC
CCCTCCCCCGTGCCTTCCTTGACCCTGGAAGGTGCCACTCCCACTGTCCTTTCCTAATAAAATGAGGAAA
TTGCATCGCATTGTCTGAGTAGGTGTCATTCTATTCTGGGGGGTGGGGTGGGGCAGGACAGCAAGGGGGA
GGATTGGGAAGACAATAGCAGGCATGCTGGGGATGCGGTGGGCTCTATGGCTTCTGAGGCGGAAAGAACC
AGCTGGGGCTCTAGGGGGTATCCCC
[124 nt withheld, positions 2826-2949]
C
[91 nt withheld, positions 2951-3041]
AGGGTGATGGTTCACGTACCTAGAAGTTCCTATTCCGAAGTTCCTATTCTCTAGAAAGTATAGGAACTTC
CTTGGCCAAAAAGCCTGAACTCACCGCGACGTCTGTCGAGAAGTTTCTGATCGAAAAGTTCGACAGCGTC
TCCGACCTGATGCAGCTCTCGGAGGGCGAAGAATCTCGTGCTTTCAGCTTCGATGTAGGAGGGCGTGGAT
ATGTCCTGCGGGTAAATAGCTGCGCCGATGGTTTCTACAAAGATCGTTATGTTTATCGGCACTTTGCATC
GGCCGCGCTCCCGATTCCGGAAGTGCTTGACATTGGGGAATTCAGCGAGAGCCTGACCTATTGCATCTCC
CGCCGTGCACAGGGTGTCACGTTGCAAGACCTGCCTGAAACCGAACTGCCCGCTGTTCTGCAGCCGGTCG
CGGAGGCCATGGATGCGATCGCTGCGGCCGATCTTAGCCAGACGAGCGGGTTCGGCCCATTCGGACCGCA
AGGAATCGGTCAATACACTACATGGCGTGATTTCATATGCGCGATTGCTGATCCCCATGTGTATCACTGG
CAAACTGTGATGGACGACACCGTCAGTGCGTCCGTCGCGCAGGCTCTCGATGAGCTGATGCTTTGGGCCG
AGGACTGCCCCGAAGTCCGGCACCTCGTGCACGCGGATTTCGGCTCCAACAATGTCCTGACGGACAATGG
CCGCATAACAGCGGTCATTGACTGGAGCGAGGCGATGTTCGGGGATTCCCAATACGAGGTCGCCAACATC
TTCTTCTGGAGGCCGTGGTTGGCTTGTATGGAGCAGCAGACGCGCTACTTCGAGCGGAGGCATCCGGAGC
TTGCAGGATCGCCGCGGCTCCGGGCGTATATGCTCCGCATTGGTCTTGACCAACTCTATCAGAGCTTGGT
TGACGGCAATTTCGATGATGCAGCTTGGGCGCAGGGTCGATGCGACGCAATCGTCCGATCCGGAGCCGGG
ACTGTCGGGCGTACACAAATCGCCCGCAGAAGCGCGGCCGTCTGGACCGATGGCTGTGTAGAAGTACTCG
CCGATAGTGGAAACCGACGCCCCAGCACTCGTCCGAGGGCAAAGGAATAGCACGTACTACGAGATTTCGA
TTCCACCGCCGCCTTCTATGAAAGGTTGGGCTTCGGAATCGTTTTCCGGGACGCCGGCTGGATGATCCTC
CAGCGCGGGGATCTCATGCTGGAGTTCTTCGCCCACCCCAACTTGTTTATTGCAGCTTATAATGGTTACA
AATAAAGCAATAGCATCACAAATTTCACAAATAAAGCATTTTTTTCACTGCATTCTAGTTGTGGTTTGTC
CAAACTCATCAATGTATCTTATCATGTCTGTATACCGTCGACCTCTAGCTAGAGCTTGGCGTAATCATGG
TCATAGCTGTTTCCTGTGTGAAATTGTTATCCGCTCACAATTCCACACAACATACGAGCCGGAAGCATAA
AGTGTAAAGCCTGGGGTGCCTAATGAGTGAGCTAACTCACATTAATTGCGTTGCGCTCACTGCCCGCTTT
CCAGTCGGGAAACCTGTCGTGCCAGCTGCATTAATGAATCGGCCAACGCGCGGGGAGAGGCGGTTTGCGT
ATTGGGCGCTCTTCCGCTTCCTCGCTCACTGACTCGCTGCGCTCGGTCGTTCGGCTGCGGCGAGCGGTAT
CAGCTCACTCAAAGGCGGTAATACGGTTATCCACAGAATCAGGGGATAACGCAGGAAAGAACATGTGAGC
AAAAGGCCAGCAAAAGGCCAGGAACCGTAAAAAGGCCGCGTTGCTGGCGTTTTTCCATAGGCTCCGCCCC
CCTGACGAGCATCACAAAAATCGACGCTCAAGTCAGAGGTGGCGAAACCCGACAGGACTATAAAGATACC
AGGCGTTTCCCCCTGGAAGCTCCCTCGTGCGCTCTCCTGTTCCGACCCTGCCGCTTACCGGATACCTGTC
CGCCTTTCTCCCTTCGGGAAGCGTGGCGCTTTCTCATAGCTCACGCTGTAGGTATCTCAGTTCGGTGTAG
GTCGTTCGCTCCAAGCTGGGCTGTGTGCACGAACCCCCCGTTCAGCCCGACCGCTGCGCCTTATCCGGTA
ACTATCGTCTTGAGTCCAACCCGGTAAGACACGACTTATCGCCACTGGCAGCAGCCACTGGTAACAGGAT
TAGCAGAGCGAGGTATGTAGGCGGTGCTACAGAGTTCTTGAAGTGGTGGCCTAACTACGGCTACACTAGA
AGAACAGTATTTGGTATCTGCGCTCTGCTGAAGCCAGTTACCTTCGGAAAAAGAGTTGGTAGCTCTTGAT
CCGGCAAACAAACCACCGCTGGTAGCGGTGGTTTTTTTGTTTGCAAGCAGCAGATTACGCGCAGAAAAAA
AGGATCTCAAGAAGATCCTTTGATCTTTTCTACGGGGTCTGACGCTCAGTGGAACGAAAACTCACGTTAA
GGGATTTTGGTCATGAGATTATCAAAAAGGATCTTCACCTAGATCCTTTTAAATTAAAAATGAAGTTTTA
AATCAATCTAAAGTATATATGAGTAAACTTGGTCTGACAGTTACCAATGCTTAATCAGTGAGGCACCTAT
CTCAGCGATCTGTCTATTTCGTTCATCCATAGTTGCCTGACTCCCCGTCGTGTAGATAACTACGATACGG
GAGGGCTTACCATCTGGCCCCAGTGCTGCAATGATACCGCGAGACCCACGCTCACCGGCTCCAGATTTAT
CAGCAATAAACCAGCCAGCCGGAAGGGCCGAGCGCAGAAGTGGTCCTGCAACTTTATCCGCCTCCATCCA
GTCTATTAATTGTTGCCGGGAAGCTAGAGTAAGTAGTTCGCCAGTTAATAGTTTGCGCAACGTTGTTGCC
ATTGCTACAGGCATCGTGGTGTCACGCTCGTCGTTTGGTATGGCTTCATTCAGCTCCGGTTCCCAACGAT
CAAGGCGAGTTACATGATCCCCCATGTTGTGCAAAAAAGCGGTTAGCTCCTTCGGTCCTCCGATCGTTGT
CAGAAGTAAGTTGGCCGCAGTGTTATCACTCATGGTTATGGCAGCACTGCATAATTCTCTTACTGTCATG
CCATCCGTAAGATGCTTTTCTGTGACTGGTGAGTACTCAACCAAGTCATTCTGAGAATAGTGTATGCGGC
GACCGAGTTGCTCTTGCCCGGCGTCAATACGGGATAATACCGCGCCACATAGCAGAACTTTAAAAGTGCT
CATCATTGGAAAACGTTCTTCGGGGCGAAAACTCTCAAGGATCTTACCGCTGTTGAGATCCAGTTCGATG
TAACCCACTCGTGCACCCAACTGATCTTCAGCATCTTTTACTTTCACCAGCGTTTCTGGGTGAGCAAAAA
CAGGAAGGCAAAATGCCGCAAAAAAGGGAATAAGGGCGACACGGAAATGTTGAATACTCATACTCTTCCT
TTTTCAATATTATTGAAGCATTTATCAGGGTTATTGTCTCATGAGCGGATACATATTTGAATGTATTTAG
AAAAATAAACAAATAGGGGTTCCGCGCACATTTCCCCGAAAAGTGCCACCTGACGTC
